Addgene plasmid #8455: pCMV-dR8.2 dvpr
Purpose: (Empty Backbone) 2nd* generation lentiviral packaging plasmid. (*See comments section.) Can be used with 2nd and 3rd generation transfer vectors. Use in conjunction with an envelope plasmid such as pCMV-VSV-G.
Depositing lab: Bob Weinberg. Publication: Lentivirus-delivered stable gene silencing by RNAi in primary cells. Stewart SA, Dykxhoorn DM, Palliser D, Mizuno H, Yu EY, An DS, Sabatini DM, Chen IS, Hahn WC, Sharp PA, Weinberg RA, Novina CD. RNA 2003 Apr;9(4):493-501. 10.1261/rna.2192803 PubMed 12649500.
Backbone
  Vector backbone: na
  Vector type: Mammalian Expression, Lentiviral
Growth in bacteria
  Bacterial resistance: Ampicillin, 100 μg/mL
  Growth temperature: 37°C
  Growth strain: DH5alpha
  Copy number: High Copy
Gene/Insert
  Gene/Insert name: None (alt names: pHR' CMV 8.2 deltaR; pCMV-dR8.2 dvpr; pCMVdR8.2 dvpr)
Terms and licenses: Academic/Nonprofit Terms; Industry Terms: Not Available to Industry
Depositor comments: Packaging plasmid for Lentiviral constructs (vpr is removed). The 293T cell line can be obtained from the Weinberg lab or GenHunter http://genhunter.com/products/aptag-3/index.html *Addgene Comment: This plasmid contains some HIV accessory genes. Please reach out to your biosafety officer for guidance. The definition of "2nd generation" for this plasmid differs from the standard definition.
How to cite: pCMV-dR8.2 dvpr was a gift from Bob Weinberg (Addgene plasmid # 8455 ; http://n2t.net/addgene:8455 ; RRID:Addgene_8455)
