[The description below was written by a language model from this plasmid's Addgene catalogue record.]
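Description:
pCMV-dR8.2 dvpr (also recorded as pHR' CMV 8.2 deltaR) is a lentiviral packaging plasmid for mammalian cells, catalogued as an empty backbone with no user insert. It is maintained in E. coli as a high-copy plasmid under ampicillin selection. The record does not name the parental backbone, and no feature table is provided, so the precise arrangement of viral genes, promoter and polyadenylation elements cannot be confirmed here. The name suggests CMV promoter-driven expression, but this is not stated explicitly.

As a packaging plasmid, it supplies in trans the HIV-derived structural, enzymatic and regulatory functions needed to assemble lentiviral particles. The genome to be packaged comes from a separate transfer vector, and the envelope glycoprotein comes from a third plasmid such as pCMV-VSV-G. Dividing these functions among separate plasmids reduces the chance of generating replication-competent virus. The depositor notes that vpr has been removed. The repository cautions, however, that the plasmid still carries some HIV accessory genes, so its "2nd generation" label differs from the standard definition, in which the accessory genes are deleted. Biosafety review is therefore advised.

The plasmid is stated to be compatible with both 2nd and 3rd generation transfer vectors, and 293T cells are mentioned as the associated cell line. The associated publication used lentivirus made this way to deliver RNAi constructs for stable gene silencing in primary cells. It is distributed to academic and nonprofit users only.
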