>Addgene plasmid #8455 | pCMV-dR8.2 dvpr | addgene partial sequence | sequence record 70061 | Gag-HIV-Fwd 5'-GGCAAGAGTTTTGGCTGAAG-3'
ATAATGATACAGAAAGGCAATTTTAGGAACCAAAGAAAGACTGTTAAGTGTTTCAATTGTGGCAAAGAAG
GGCACATAGCCAAAAATTGCAGGGCCCCTAGGAAAAAGGGCTGTTGGAAATGTGGAAAGGAAGGACACCA
AATGAAAGATTGTACTGAGAGACAGGCTAATTTTTTAGGGAAGATCTGGCCTTCCCACAAGGGAAGGCCA
GGGAATTTTCTTCAGAGCAGACCAGAGCCAACAGCCCCACCAGAAGAGAGCTTCAGGTTTGGGGAAGAGA
CAACAACTCCCTCTCAGAAGCAGGAGCCGATAGACAAGGAACTGTATCCTTTAGCTTCCCTCAGATCACT
CTTTGGCAGCGACCCCTCGTCACAATAAAGATAGGGGGGCAATTAAAGGAAGCTCTATTAGATACAGGAG
CAGATGATACAGTATTAGAAGAAATGAATTTGCCAGGAAGATGGAAACCAAAAATGATAGGGGGAATTGG
AGGTTTTATCAAAGTAAGACAGTATGATCAGATACTCATAGAAATCTGCGGACATAAAGCTATAGGTACA
GTATTAGTAGGACCTACACCTGTCAACATAATTGGAAGAAATCTGTTGACTCAGATTGGCTGCACTTTAA
ATTTTCCCATTAGTCCTATTGAGACTGTACCAGTAAAATTAAAGCCAGGAATGGATGGCCCAAAAGTTAA
ACAATGGCCATTGACAGAAGAAAAAATAAAAGCATTAGTAGAAATTTGTACAGAAATGGAAAAGGAAGGA
AAAATTTCAAAAATTGGGCCTGAAAATCCATACAATACTCCAGTATTTGCCATAAAGAAAAAAGACAGTA
CTAAATGGAGAAAATTAGTAGATTTCAGAGAACTTAA
