>Addgene plasmid #8455 | pCMV-dR8.2 dvpr | addgene partial sequence | sequence record 92904 | Gag-HIV-F2 5'-GAGCCACCCCACAAGATTTA-3'
ATCAAGCAGCCATGCAAATGTTAAAAGAGACCATCAATGAGGAAGCTGCAGAATGGGATAGAGTGCATCC
AGTGCATGCAGGGCCTATTGCACCAGGCCAGATGAGAGAACCAAGGGGAAGTGACATAGCAGGAACTACT
AGTACCCTTCAGGAACAAATAGGATGGATGACACATAATCCACCTATCCCAGTAGGAGAAATCTATAAAA
GATGGATAATCCTGGGATTAAATAAAATAGTAAGAATGTATAGCCCT
[222 nt withheld, positions 258-479]
GGGGGACCCGGCCATAAAGCAAGAGTTTTGGCTGAAGCAATGAGCCAAGTAACAAATCCAGCTACCATAA
TGATACAGAAAGGCAATTTTAGGAACCAAAGAAAGACTGTTAAGTGTTTCAATTGTGGCAAAGAAGGGCA
CATAGCCAAAAATTGCAGGGCCCCTAGGAAAAAGGGCTGTTGGAAATGTGGAAAGGAAGGACACCAAATG
AAAGATTGTACTGAGAGACAGGCTAATTTTTTAGGGAAGATCTGGCCTTCCCACAAGGGAAGGCCAGGGA
ATTTTCTTCAGAGCAGACCAGAGCCAACAGCCCCACCAGAAGAGAGCTTCAGGTTTGGGGAAGAGACAAC
AACTCCCTCTCAGAAGCAGGAGCCGATAGACAAGGAACTGTATCCTTTAGCTTCCCTCAGATCACTCTTT
GGCAGCGACCCCTCGTCACAATAAAGATAGGGG
