>Addgene plasmid #8455 | pCMV-dR8.2 dvpr | addgene partial sequence | sequence record 92905 | Pol-Forward 5'-gagtttgccaggaagatgga-3'
ATTGGAGGTTTTATCAAAGTAAGACAGTATGATCAGATACTCATAGAAATCTGCGGACATAAAGCTATAG
GTACAGTATTAGTAGGACCTACACCTGTCAACATAATTGGAAGAAATCTGTTGACTCAGATTGGCTGCAC
TTTAAATTTTCCCATTAGTCCTATTGAGACTGTACCAGTAAAATTAAAGCCAGGAATGGATGGCCCAAAA
GTTAAACAATGGCCATTGACAGAAGAAAAAATAAAAGCATTAGTAGAAATTTGTACAGAAATGGAAAAGG
AAGGAAAAATTTCAAAAATTGGGCCTGAAAATCCATACAATACTCCAGTATTTGCCATAAAGAAAAAAGA
CAGTACTAAATGGAGAAAATTAGTAGATTTCAGAGAACTTAATAAGAGAACTCAAGATTTCTGGGAAGTT
CAATTAGGAATACCACATCCTGCAGGGTTAAAACAGAAAAAATCAGTAACAGTACTGGATGTGGGCGATG
CATATTTTTCAGTTCCCTTAGATAAAGACTTCAGGAAGTATACTGCATTTACCATACCTAGTATAAACAA
TGAGACACCAGGGATTAGATATCAGTACAATGTGCTTCCACAGGGATGGAAAGGATCACCAGCAATATTC
CAGTGTAGCATGACAAAAATCTTAGAGCCTTTTAGAAAACAAAATCCAGACATAGTCATCTATCAATACA
TGGATGATTTGTATGTAGGATCTGACTTAGAAATAGGGCAGCATAGAACAAAAATAGAGGAACTGAGACA
ACATCTGTTGAGGTGGGGATTTACCACACCAGACAAAAA
