>Addgene plasmid #8455 | pCMV-dR8.2 dvpr | addgene partial sequence | sequence record 92906 | hGata4-rev 5'-ATTGTGGATGAATACTGCC-3'
AGATGTTCAGCCTGATCTCTTACCTGTCCTATAATTTTCTTTAATTCTTTATTCATAGATTCTATTACTC
CTTGACTTTGGGGATTGTAGGGAATGCCAAATTCCTGCTTGATCCCCGCCCACCAACAGGCGGCCTTAAC
TGTAGTACTGGTGAAATTGCTGCCATTGTCTGTATGTACTGTTTTTACTGGCCATCTTCCTGCTAATTTT
AAGAGGAAGTATGCTGTTTCTTGCCCTGTCTCTGCTGGAATTACTTCTGCTTCTATATATCCACTGGCTA
CATGAACTGCTACCAAGATAACTTTTCCTTCTAAATGTGTACAATCTAGCTGCCATATTCCTGGGCTACA
GTCTACTTGTCCATGCATGGCTTCCCCTTTTAGCTGACATTTATCACAGCTGGCTACTATTTCTTTTGCT
ACTACAGGTGGTAGGTTAAAATCACTAGCCATTGCTCTCCAATTACTGTGATATTTCTCATGTTCTTCTT
GGGCCTTATCTATTCCATCTAAAAATAGTACTTTCCTGATTCCAGCACTGACCAATTTATCTACTTGTTC
ATTTCCTCCAATTCCTTTGTGTGCTGGTACCCATGCCAGGTAGACTTTTTCCTTTTTTATTAACTGCTCT
ATTATTTGACTGACTAACTCTGATTCACTCTTATCTGGTTGTGCTTGAATGATTCCCAATGCATATTGTG
AGTCTGTCACTATGTTTACTTCTAATCCCGAATCCTGCAAAGCTAGATGAATTGCTTGTAACTCAGTCTT
CTGATTTGTTGTGTCCGTTAGGGGGACAACTTTTTGTCTTCCTCTGTCAGTTACATATCCTGCTTTTCCT
AATTTAGTTT
