>Addgene plasmid #8455 | pCMV-dR8.2 dvpr | addgene partial sequence | sequence record 92907 | Top_Fop 5'-TCACCATTATCGTTTCAGAC-3'
GGGACCCGACAGGCCCGAAGGAATAGAAGAAGAAGGTGGAGAGAGAGACAGAGACAGATCCATTCGATTA
GTGAACGGATCCTTGGCACTTATCTGGGACGATCTGCGGAGCCTGTGCCTCTTCAGCTACCACCGCTTGA
GAGACTTACTCTTGATTGTAACGAGGATTGTGGAACTTCTGGGACGCAGGGGGTGGGAAGCCCTCAAATA
TTGGTGGAATCTCCTACAATATTGGAGTCAGGAGCTAAAGAATAGTGCTGTTAGCTTGCTCAATGCCACA
GCCATAGCAGTAGCTGAGGGGACAGATAGGGTTATAGAAGTAGTACAAGGAGCTTGTAGAGCTATTCGCC
ACATACCTAGAAGAATAAGACAGGGCTTGGAAAGGATTTTGCTATAAGATGGGTGGCAAGTGGTCAAAAA
GTAGTGTGATTGGATGGCCTACTGTAAGGGAAAGAATGAGACGAGCTGAGCCAGCAGCAGATGGGGTGGG
AGCAGTATCTCGAGACCTAGAAAAACATGGAGCAATCACAAGTAGCAATACAGCAGCTACCAATGCTGAT
TGTGCCTGGCTAGAAGCACAAGAGGAGGAGGAGGTGGGTTTTCCAGTCACACCTCAGGTACCTTTAAGAC
CAATGACTTACAAGGCAGCTGTAGATCTTAGCCACTTTTTAAAAGAAAAGGGGGGACTGGAAGGGCTAAT
TCACTCCCAACGAAGACAAGATATCCTTGATCTGTGGATCTACCACACACAAGGCTACTTCCCTGATTGG
CAGAACTACACACCAGGGCCAGGGATCAGATATCCACTGACCTTTGGATGGTGCTACAAGCTAGTACCAG
TTGAGCAAGAGAAGGTAGAAGAAGCCAATGAAGGAGAGAACACCCGCTTGTTACACCCTGTGAGCCTGCA
TGGGATGGATGACCCGGAGAGAGAAGTATTAGAGTGGAGGTTTGACAGCCGCCTAGCATTTCATCACATG
GCCCGAGAGCTGCATCCGGAGTACTTCAAGAACTGCTGAGCGGCCGCCCC
