>Addgene plasmid #8455 | pCMV-dR8.2 dvpr | addgene partial sequence | sequence record 125720 | Sp6 5'-ATTTAGGTGACACTATAG-3'
GACTAAGAAACCATTATTATCATGACATTAACCTATAAAAATAGGCGTATCACGAGGCCCTTTCGTCTTC
AAGAATTCTCATGTTTGACAGCTTATCATCGCCACTCCAGCCAGCCCCACTCATGTTCCCCCCGCACCAC
ATATGCACATGCACGCATGTACACACAACTTGTAGTGCTCTTTCAAAGGTTTTATTCATTGCAGAGGGGT
GGACAGGGTAGTGGTGGGCCTAGTTGCAGTAGTTCTCCAGTTGGTAGAGAGAGCAGATGCTGGTGCAGCA
CTGATCCACGATGCCGCGCTTCTGCCGGGCCACCTCCAGTGCCAAGGTCTGAAGGTCACCGGGGCGGCCG
CTCAGCAGTTCTTGAAGTACTCCGGATGCAGCTCTCGGGCCATGTGATGAAATGCTAGGCGGCTGTCAAA
CCTCCACTCTAATACTTCTCTCTCCGGGTCATCCATCCCATGCAGGCTCACAGGGTGTAACAAGCGGGTG
TTCTCTCCTTCATTGGCTTCTTCTACCTTCTCTTGCTCAACTGGTACTAGCTTGTAGCACCATCCAAAGG
TCAGTGGATATCTGATCCCTGGCCCTGGTGTGTAGTTCTGCCAATCAGGGAAGTAGCCTTGTGTGTGGTA
GATCCACAGATCAAGGATATCTTGTCTTCGTTGGGAGTGAATTAGCCCTTCCAGTCCCCCCTTTTCTTTT
AAAAAGTGGCTAAGATCTACAGCTGCCTTGTAAGTCATTGGTCTTAAAGGTACCTGAGGTGTGACTGGAA
AACCCACCTCCTCCTCCTCTTGTGCTTCTAGCCAGGCACAATCAGCATTGGTAGCTGCTGTATTGCTACT
TGTGATTGCTCCATGTTTTTCTAGGTCTCGAGATACTGCTCCCACCCCATCTGCTGCTGGCTCAGCTCGT
CTCATTCTTTCCCTTACAGTAGGCCATCCAATCACACTACTTTTTGACCACTTGCCACCCATCTTATAGC
AAAATCCTTTCCAAGCCCTGTCTTATTCTTCTAGGTATGTGGCGAATAGCTCTACAAGCTCCTTGTACTA
CTTCTATAACCCTATCTGTCCCCTCAGCTACTGCTATGGCTGTGGCA
