>Addgene plasmid #8455 | pCMV-dR8.2 dvpr | addgene partial sequence | sequence record 125721 | CMV-F 5'-CGCAAATGGGCGGTAGGCGTG-3'
AGCAGAGCTCGTTTAGTGAACCGTCAGATCGCCTGGAGACGCCATCCACGCTGTTTTGACCTCCATAGAA
GACACCGGGACCGATCCAGCCTCCGCGGCCGGGAACGGTGCATTGGAACGCGGATTCCCCGTGCCAAGAG
TGACGTAAGTACCGCCTATAGAGTCTATAGGCCCACCCCCTTGGCTTCTTATGCGACGGATCGATCCCGT
AATAAGCTTCGAGGTCCGCGGCCGCGTTGACGCGCACGGCAAGAGGCGAGGGGCGGCGACTGGTGAGAGA
TGGGTGCGAGAGCGTCAGTATTAAGCGGGGGAGAATTAGATCGATGGGAAAAAATTCGGTTAAGGCCAGG
GGGAAAGAAAAAATATAAATTAAAACATATAGTATGGGCAAGCAGGGAGCTAGAACGATTCGCAGTTAAT
CCTGGCCTGTTAGAAACATCAGAAGGCTGTAGACAAATACTGGGACAGCTACAACCATCCCTTCAGACAG
GATCAGAAGAACTTAGATCATTATATAATACAGTAGCAACCCTCTATTGTGTGCATCAAAGGATAGAGAT
AAAAGACACCAAGGAAGCTTTAGACAAGATAGAGGAAGAGCAAAACAAAAGTAAGAAAAAAGCACAGCAA
GCAGCAGCTGACACAGGACACAGCAATCAGGTCAGCCAAAATTACCCTATAGTGCAGAACATCCAGGGGC
AAATGGTACATCAGGCCATATCACCTAGAACTTTAAATGCATGGGTAAAAGTAGTAGAAGAGAAGGCTTT
CAGCCCAGAAGTGATACCCATGTTTTCAGCATTATCAGAAGGAGCCACCCCACAAGATTTAAACACCATG
CTAAACACAGTGGGGGGACATCAAGCAGCCATGCAAATGTTAAAAGAGACCATCAATGAGGAAGCTGCAG
AATGGGATAGAGTGCATCCAGTGCATGCAGGGCCTATTGCACCAGGCCAGATGAGAGAACCAAGGGGAAG
TGACATAGCAGGAACTACTAGTACCCTTCAGGAACAAATAGGATGGATGACACATAATCCACCTATCCCA
GTAGGAGAAATCTATAAAAGATGGATAATCCT
