>Addgene plasmid #8455 | pCMV-dR8.2 dvpr | addgene partial sequence | sequence record 156611 | pLLU-F 5'-gggacagcagagatccagtt-3'
AAAGATCATCAGGGATTATGGAAAACAGATGGCAGGTGATGATTGTGTGGCAAGTAGACAGGATGAGGAT
TAACACATGGAAAAGATTAGTAAAACACCATATGTATATTTCAAGGAAAGCTAAGGACTGGTTTTATAGA
CATCACTATGAAAGTACTAATCCAAAAATAAGTTCAGAAGTACACATCCCACTAGGGGATGCTAAATTAG
TAATAACAACATATTGGGGTCTGCATACAGGAGAAAGAGACTGGCATTTGGGTCAGGGAGTCTCCATAGA
ATGGAGGAAAAAGAGATATAGCACACAAGTAGACCCTGACCTAGCAGACCAACTAATTCATCTGCACTAT
TTTGATTGTTTTTCAGAATCTGCTATAAGAAATACCATATTAGGACGTATAGTTAGTCCTAGGTGTGAAT
ATCAAGCAGGACATAACAAGGTAGGATCTCTACAGTACTTGGCACTAGCAGCATTAATAAAACCAAAACA
GATAAAGCCACCTTTGCCTAGTGTTAGGAAACTGACAGAGGACAGATGGAACAAGCCCCAGAAGACCAAG
GGCCACAGAGGGAGCCATACAATGAATGGACACTAGAGCTTTAGTAGCCCGAACCCGGGGCGGACCGAAG
TGGAAGCCATAATAAGAATTCTGCAACAACTGCTGTTTATCCATTTCAGAATTGGGTGTCGACATAGCAG
AATAGGCGTTACTCGACAGAGGAGAGCAAGAAATGGAGCCAGTAGATCCTAGACTAGAGCCCTGGAAGCA
TCCAGGAAGTCAGCCTAAAACTGCTTGTACCAATTGCTATTGTAAAAAGTGTTGCTTTCATTGCCAAGTT
TGTTTCATGACAAAAGCCTTAGGCATC
